Addgene plasmid #136405: pDONR-U6gRNA-PGKpuro2ABFP
Purpose: (Empty Backbone) Donor vector for gRNA subcloning. Required for gRNA cloning into the RCAS-DV. Also constitutively expresses Puromycin linked to TagBFP.
Depositing lab: Massimo Squatrito. Depositing organization: Centro Nacional de Investigaciones Oncologicas (CNIO). Publication: Somatic genome editing with the RCAS-TVA-CRISPR-Cas9 system for precision tumor modeling. Oldrini B, Curiel-Garcia A, Marques C, Matia V, Uluckan O, Grana-Castro O, Torres-Ruiz R, Rodriguez-Perales S, Huse JT, Squatrito M. Nat Commun. 2018 Apr 13;9(1):1466. doi: 10.1038/s41467-018-03731-w. PubMed 29654229.
Backbone
  Vector backbone: pDONR221
  Modifications to backbone: BbsI restriction site at position 437 was removed by site directed mutagenesis.
  Vector type: CRISPR
  Selectable markers: Puromycin
Growth in bacteria
  Bacterial resistance: Kanamycin, 50 μg/mL
  Growth temperature: 37°C
  Growth strain: NEB Stable
  Copy number: High Copy
Gene/Insert
  Gene/Insert name: None
  Mutation: BbsI restriction site at position 437 was removed by site directed mutagenesis
Terms and licenses: Academic/Nonprofit Terms; Industry Terms: Not Available to Industry
How to cite: pDONR-U6gRNA-PGKpuro2ABFP was a gift from Massimo Squatrito (Addgene plasmid # 136405 ; http://n2t.net/addgene:136405 ; RRID:Addgene_136405)
