[The description below was written by a language model from this plasmid's Addgene catalogue record and pLannotate feature annotations shown in this document.]
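Description:
pDONR-U6gRNA-PGKpuro2ABFP is a Gateway entry-type CRISPR vector built on the pDONR221 backbone and supplied as an empty backbone for guide RNA subcloning. It is propagated in E. coli through a high-copy ColE1/pUC-type origin and selected with kanamycin (KanR, aminoglycoside phosphotransferase). rrnB T1 and T2 terminators sit upstream of the cassette to insulate it from read-through transcription. The short lacI, lacZα and T7 promoter annotations are backbone remnants rather than functional parts of the payload. One BbsI site in the backbone was removed by site-directed mutagenesis. The record does not explain why, but a plausible reason is to leave BbsI available for guide oligonucleotide insertion.

The payload lies between attL1 and attL2, the recombination sites used in the Gateway LR reaction, so the whole cassette can be moved in one step into a destination vector. According to the record, this step is required to place gRNAs into the RCAS-DV destination vector of an RCAS-TVA-CRISPR-Cas9 system for somatic genome editing and tumor modeling. Within the att sites, a human U6 RNA polymerase III promoter sits just upstream of the Streptococcus pyogenes Cas9 gRNA scaffold, with a short gap between them where a targeting spacer would be inserted. Downstream, a mouse PGK promoter constitutively drives puromycin N-acetyltransferase linked to TagBFP. The plasmid name indicates a 2A peptide joins the two, although this element is not annotated separately. Cells carrying the cassette can therefore be selected with puromycin and tracked by blue fluorescence. A small HIV-1 nef fragment annotated just before attL2 is probably residual sequence carried over from a lentiviral source vector, and no function is recorded for it.
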