Features (pLannotate 1.2.2; 15 found; start..end, strand, type, name):
    121..213     +  CDS            lacI (fragment): lac repressor; lacI; The lac repressor binds to the lac operator to inhibit transcription in E. coli. This inhibition can be relieved by adding lactose or isopropyl-β-D-thiogalactopyranoside (IPTG).
    268..295     -  terminator     rrnB T2 terminator: transcription terminator T2 from the E. coli rrnB gene
    387..473     -  terminator     rrnB T1 terminator: Escherichia coli rrnB; transcription terminator T1 from the E. coli rrnB gene
    517..553     -  CDS            lacZα (fragment): LacZα fragment of β-galactosidase; lacZ fragment
    569..668     +  protein_bind   attL1: mutant version of attL; recombination site for the Gateway® LR reaction LR Clonase™
    728..968     +  promoter       U6 promoter: RNA polymerase III promoter for human U6 snRNA
    993..1068    +  misc_RNA       gRNA scaffold: guide RNA scaffold for the Streptococcus pyogenes CRISPR/Cas9 system
   1091..1590    +  promoter       PGK promoter: mouse phosphoglycerate kinase 1 promoter
   1630..2226    +  CDS            PuroR (fragment): puromycin N-acetyltransferase; pac from Streptomyces; confers resistance to puromycin
   2299..2997    +  CDS            TagBFP: TagBFP is a basic (constitutively fluorescent) blue fluorescent protein published in 2008, derived from Entacmaea quadricolor. It is reported to be a very rapidly-maturing monomer with very low acid sensitivity.
   3012..3071    +  CDS            nef (fragment): NEF_HV1Z2 - Experimental evidence at protein level: Swiss-Prot protein existence level 1. Extracellular Nef protein targets CD4(+) T-lymphocytes for apoptosis by interacting with CXCR4 surface receptors. From Human immunodeficiency virus type 1 group M subtype D (isolate Z2/CDC-Z34) (HIV-1).
   3072..3171    -  protein_bind   attL2: mutant version of attL; recombination site for the Gateway® LR reaction LR Clonase™
   3189..3207    -  promoter       T7 promoter: promoter for bacteriophage T7 RNA polymerase
   3341..4150    +  CDS            KanR: aminoglycoside phosphotransferase; aph(3')-Ia; confers resistance to kanamycin in bacteria or G418 (Geneticin®) in eukaryotes
   4297..4885    +  rep_origin     ori: high-copy-number ColE1/pMB1/pBR322/pUC origin of replication
>Addgene plasmid #136405 | pDONR-U6gRNA-PGKpuro2ABFP | addgene full sequence | sequence record 269877 | Addgene NGS Result
CTTTCCTGCGTTATCCCCTGATTCTGTGGATAACCGTATTACCGCCTTTGAGTGAGCTGATACCGCTCGC
CGCAGCCGAACGACCGAGCGCAGCGAGTCAGTGAGCGAGGAAGCGGAAGAGCGCCCAATACGCAAACCGC
CTCTCCCCGCGCGTTGGCCGATTCATTAATGCAGCTGGCACGACAGGTTTCCCGACTGGAAAGCGGGCAG
TGAGCGCAACGCAATTAATACGCGTACCGCTAGCCAGGAAGAGTTTGTAGAAACGCAAAAAGGCCATCCG
TCAGGATGGCCTTCTGCTTAGTTTGATGCCTGGCAGTTTATGGCGGGCGTCCTGCCCGCCACCCTCCGGG
CCGTTGCTTCACAACGTTCAAATCCGCTCCCGGCGGATTTGTCCTACTCAGGAGAGCGTTCACCGACAAA
CAACAGATAAAACGAAAGGCCCAGTTTTCCGACTGAGCCTTTCGTTTTATTTGATGCCTGGCAGTTCCCT
ACTCTCGCGTTAACGCTAGCATGGATGTTTTCCCAGTCACGACGTTGTAAAACGACGGCCAGTCTTAAGC
TCGGGCCCCAAATAATGATTTTATTTTGACTGATAGTGACCTGTTCGTTGCAACAAATTGATGAGCAATG
CTTTTTTATAATGCCAACTTTGTACAAAAAAGCAGGCTTAATCCAGTTTGGTTAGTACCGGGCCCTACGC
GTTACTCGAGCCAAGGTCGGGCAGGAAGAGGGCCTATTTCCCATGATTCCTTCATATTTGCATATACGAT
ACAAGGCTGTTAGAGAGATAATTAGAATTAATTTGACTGTAAACACAAAGATATTAGTACAAAATACGTG
ACGTAGAAAGTAATAATTTCTTGGGTAGTTTGCAGTTTTAAAATTATGTTTTAAAATGGACTATCATATG
CTTACCGTAACTTGAAAGTATTTCGATTTCTTGGCTTTATATATCTTGTGGAAAGGACGAAACACCGGGT
CTTCGAGAAGACGTTTTAGAGCTAGAAATAGCAAGTTAAAATAAGGCTAGTCCGTTATCAACTTGAAAAA
GTGGCACCGAGTCGGTGCTTTTTTTGGATCCAATTCTACCGGGTAGGGGAGGCGCTTTTCCCAAGGCAGT
CTGGAGCATGCGCTTTAGCAGCCCCGCTGGGCACTTGGCGCTACACAAGTGGCCTCTGGCCTCGCACACA
TTCCACATCCACCGGTAGGCGCCAACCGGCTCCGTTCTTTGGTGGCCCCTTCGCGCCACCTTCTACTCCT
CCCCTAGTCAGGAAGTTCCCCCCCGCCCCGCAGCTCGCGTCGTGCAGGACGTGACAAATGGAAGTAGCAC
GTCTCACTAGTCTCGTGCAGATGGACAGCACCGCTGAGCAATGGAAGCGGGTAGGCCTTTGGGGCAGCGG
CCAATAGCAGCTTTGCTCCTTCGCTTTCTGGGCTCAGAGGCTGGGAAGGGGTGGGTCCGGGGGCGGGCTC
AGGGGCGGGCTCAGGGGCGGGGCGGGCGCCCGAAGGTCCTCCGGAGGCCCGGCATTCTGCACGCTTCAAA
AGCGCACGTCTGCCGCGCTGTTCTCCTCTTCCTCATCTCCGGGCCTTTCGACCTGCATCCATCTAGATCT
CGAGCAGCTGAAGCTTACCATGACCGAGTACAAGCCCACGGTGCGCCTCGCCACCCGCGACGACGTCCCC
AGGGCCGTACGCACCCTCGCCGCCGCGTTCGCCGACTACCCCGCCACGCGCCACACCGTCGATCCGGACC
GCCACATCGAGCGGGTCACCGAGCTGCAAGAACTCTTCCTCACGCGCGTCGGGCTCGACATCGGCAAGGT
GTGGGTCGCGGACGACGGCGCCGCGGTGGCGGTCTGGACCACGCCGGAGAGCGTCGAAGCGGGGGCGGTG
TTCGCCGAGATCGGCCCGCGCATGGCCGAGTTGAGCGGTTCCCGGCTGGCCGCGCAGCAACAGATGGAAG
GCCTCCTGGCGCCGCACCGGCCCAAGGAGCCCGCGTGGTTCCTGGCCACCGTCGGCGTCTCGCCCGACCA
CCAGGGCAAGGGTCTGGGCAGCGCCGTCGTGCTCCCCGGAGTGGAGGCGGCCGAGCGCGCCGGGGTGCCC
GCCTTCCTGGAGACCTCCGCGCCCCGCAACCTCCCCTTCTACGAGCGGCTCGGCTTCACCGTCACCGCCG
ACGTCGAGGTGCCCGAAGGACCGCGCACCTGGTGCATGACCCGCAAGCCCGGTGCCGGCGGCGGGTCCGG
AGGAGAGGGCAGAGGAAGTCTCCTAACATGCGGTGACGTGGAGGAGAATCCTGGCCCAATGAGCGAGCTG
ATTAAGGAGAACATGCACATGAAGCTGTACATGGAGGGCACCGTGGACAACCATCACTTCAAGTGCACAT
CCGAGGGCGAAGGCAAGCCCTACGAGGGCACCCAGACCATGAGAATCAAGGTGGTCGAGGGCGGCCCTCT
CCCCTTCGCCTTCGACATCCTGGCTACTAGCTTCCTCTACGGCAGCAAGACCTTCATCAACCACACCCAG
GGCATCCCCGACTTCTTCAAGCAGTCCTTCCCTGAGGGCTTCACATGGGAGAGAGTCACCACATACGAGG
ACGGGGGCGTGCTGACCGCTACCCAGGACACCAGCCTCCAGGACGGCTGCCTCATCTACAACGTCAAGAT
CAGAGGGGTGAACTTCACATCCAACGGCCCTGTGATGCAGAAGAAAACACTCGGCTGGGAGGCCTTCACC
GAGACGCTGTACCCCGCTGACGGCGGCCTGGAAGGCAGAAACGACATGGCCCTGAAGCTCGTGGGCGGGA
GCCATCTGATCGCAAACATCAAGACCACATATAGATCCAAGAAACCCGCTAAGAACCTCAAGATGCCTGG
CGTCTACTATGTGGACTACAGACTGGAAAGAATCAAGGAGGCCAACAACGAGACCTACGTCGAGCAGCAC
GAGGTGGCAGTGGCCAGATACTGCGACCTCCCTAGCAAACTGGGGCACAAGCTTAATTGAGCGGCCGCTA
GGTACCTTTAAGACCAATGACTTACAAGGCAGCTGTAGATCTTAGCCACTTTTTAAAAGAAACCCAGCTT
TCTTGTACAAAGTTGGCATTATAAGAAAGCATTGCTTATCAATTTGTTGCAACGAACAGGTCACTATCAG
TCAAAATAAAATCATTATTTGCCATCCAGCTGATATCCCCTATAGTGAGTCGTATTACATGGTCATAGCT
GTTTCCTGGCAGCTCTGGCCCGTGTCTCAAAATCTCTGATGTTACATTGCACAAGATAAAAATATATCAT
CATGAACAATAAAACTGTCTGCTTACATAAACAGTAATACAAGGGGTGTTATGAGCCATATTCAACGGGA
AACGTCGAGGCCGCGATTAAATTCCAACATGGATGCTGATTTATATGGGTATAAATGGGCTCGCGATAAT
GTCGGGCAATCAGGTGCGACAATCTATCGCTTGTATGGGAAGCCCGATGCGCCAGAGTTGTTTCTGAAAC
ATGGCAAAGGTAGCGTTGCCAATGATGTTACAGATGAGATGGTCAGACTAAACTGGCTGACGGAATTTAT
GCCTCTTCCGACCATCAAGCATTTTATCCGTACTCCTGATGATGCATGGTTACTCACCACTGCGATCCCC
GGAAAAACAGCATTCCAGGTATTAGAAGAATATCCTGATTCAGGTGAAAATATTGTTGATGCGCTGGCAG
TGTTCCTGCGCCGGTTGCATTCGATTCCTGTTTGTAATTGTCCTTTTAACAGCGATCGCGTATTTCGTCT
CGCTCAGGCGCAATCACGAATGAATAACGGTTTGGTTGATGCGAGTGATTTTGATGACGAGCGTAATGGC
TGGCCTGTTGAACAAGTCTGGAAAGAAATGCATAAACTTTTGCCATTCTCACCGGATTCAGTCGTCACTC
ATGGTGATTTCTCACTTGATAACCTTATTTTTGACGAGGGGAAATTAATAGGTTGTATTGATGTTGGACG
AGTCGGAATCGCAGACCGATACCAGGATCTTGCCATCCTATGGAACTGCCTCGGTGAGTTTTCTCCTTCA
TTACAGAAACGGCTTTTTCAAAAATATGGTATTGATAATCCTGATATGAATAAATTGCAGTTTCATTTGA
TGCTCGATGAGTTTTTCTAATCAGAATTGGTTAATTGGTTGTAACACTGGCAGAGCATTACGCTGACTTG
ACGGGACGGCGCAAGCTCATGACCAAAATCCCTTAACGTGAGTTACGCGTCGTTCCACTGAGCGTCAGAC
CCCGTAGAAAAGATCAAAGGATCTTCTTGAGATCCTTTTTTTCTGCGCGTAATCTGCTGCTTGCAAACAA
AAAAACCACCGCTACCAGCGGTGGTTTGTTTGCCGGATCAAGAGCTACCAACTCTTTTTCCGAAGGTAAC
TGGCTTCAGCAGAGCGCAGATACCAAATACTGTTCTTCTAGTGTAGCCGTAGTTAGGCCACCACTTCAAG
AACTCTGTAGCACCGCCTACATACCTCGCTCTGCTAATCCTGTTACCAGTGGCTGCTGCCAGTGGCGATA
AGTCGTGTCTTACCGGGTTGGACTCAAGACGATAGTTACCGGATAAGGCGCAGCGGTCGGGCTGAACGGG
GGGTTCGTGCACACAGCCCAGCTTGGAGCGAACGACCTACACCGAACTGAGATACCTACAGCGTGAGCTA
TGAGAAAGCGCCACGCTTCCCGAAGGGAGAAAGGCGGACAGGTATCCGGTAAGCGGCAGGGTCGGAACAG
GAGAGCGCACGAGGGAGCTTCCAGGGGGAAACGCCTGGTATCTTTATAGTCCTGTCGGGTTTCGCCACCT
CTGACTTGAGCGTCGATTTTTGTGATGCTCGTCAGGGGGGCGGAGCCTATGGAAAAACGCCAGCAACGCG
GCCTTTTTACGGTTCCTGGCCTTTTGCTGGCCTTTTGCTCACATGTT
